Addgene plasmid #138174: pMGS59(AID-ARF-P2A-Hygromycin)
Purpose: An AID-ARF-P2A-Hygromycin fusion cassette to tag the protein of interests with auxin-inducible degron and ARF at the c-terminal
Depositing lab: Michael Guertin. Depositing organization: University of Virginia. Publication: ARF-AID: A Rapidly Inducible Protein Degradation System That Preserves Basal Endogenous Protein Levels. Sathyan KM, Scott TG, Guertin MJ. Curr Protoc Mol Biol. 2020 Sep;132(1):e124. doi: 10.1002/cpmb.124. PubMed 32757370.
Backbone
  Vector backbone: pUC57
  Total vector size (bp): 4873
Growth in bacteria
  Bacterial resistance: Ampicillin, 100 μg/mL
  Growth temperature: 37°C
  Growth strain: DH5alpha
  Copy number: High Copy
Gene/Insert
  Gene/Insert name: AID-ARF-P2A-Hygromycin
  Species: Oryza sativa
  Tag / fusion protein: AID-ARF clamp degron tag (C terminal on insert)
  Cloning method: Unknown
  Sequencing primers: 5′ M13 fwd; 3′ M13 rev
Resource information
  A portion of this plasmid was derived from a plasmid made by: We synthesized the insert from Bio Basic.
Terms and licenses: Academic/Nonprofit Terms; Industry Terms: Not Available to Industry
Depositor comments: Pre-print- arXiv:2002.12883 https://arxiv.org/abs/2002.12883
How to cite: pMGS59(AID-ARF-P2A-Hygromycin) was a gift from Michael Guertin (Addgene plasmid # 138174 ; http://n2t.net/addgene:138174 ; RRID:Addgene_138174)
