[The description below was written by a language model from this plasmid's Addgene catalogue record and pLannotate feature annotations shown in this document.]
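Description:
pMGS59(AID-ARF-P2A-Hygromycin) is a 4,873 bp bacterial cloning plasmid built on pUC57 that serves as a template or donor source for a C-terminal tagging cassette rather than as an expression vector. It is maintained at high copy in E. coli through the ColE1/pUC-type origin and selected with ampicillin via the β-lactamase gene and its own promoter. The remaining backbone annotations (lacZα fragment, lac promoter and operator, CAP site, and short rop, bom and lacI fragments) are remnants of the pUC cloning region. They flank the synthesized insert, which can be sequenced from the M13 forward and reverse sites.

The insert is a promoterless fusion cassette annotated in the same orientation as a mini-AID degron (the minimal auxin-responsive segment of Arabidopsis IAA17), an auxin response factor segment, and a hygromycin B phosphotransferase coding sequence. The annotation tool matches the ARF portion to Arabidopsis ARF19 by similarity, whereas the catalogue lists the insert species as Oryza sativa. The P2A peptide named in the construct title is not separately annotated, but it presumably lies between the ARF segment and HygR. There it would allow the resistance protein to be released from the tagged protein during translation. No mammalian promoter or polyadenylation signal is annotated, consistent with a design in which the cassette is placed in frame at the 3′ end of a gene of interest, so that expression of tag and marker depends on that gene.

The stated purpose is to tag proteins of interest with the AID-ARF clamp degron. In the ARF-AID system, auxin triggers rapid TIR1-dependent degradation, while the ARF component is intended to preserve basal protein levels in the absence of auxin.
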