Features (pLannotate 1.2.2; 13 found; start..end, strand, type, name):
      5..40      +  CDS            rop (fragment): Rop protein, which maintains plasmids at low copy number; rop
    142..241     +  misc_feature   bom (fragment): basis of mobility region from pBR322
    247..404     -  CDS            lacZα (fragment): LacZα fragment of β-galactosidase; lacZ fragment
    642..845     +  CDS            mini-AID: minimal degron from the auxin-responsive IAA17 protein of Arabidopsis thaliana (Kubota et al., 2013) acts as an auxin-inducible degron (AID) in the presence of TIR1
   1185..1499    +  CDS            ARF19 (fragment): ARFS_ARATH - Also known as IAA22. Experimental evidence at protein level: Swiss-Prot protein existence level 1. Auxin response factors (ARFs) are transcriptional factors that bind specifically to the DNA sequence 5'-TGTCTC-3' found in the auxin-responsive promoter elements (AuxREs). Could act as transcriptional activator or repressor. Formation of heterodimers with Aux/IAA proteins may alter their ability to modulate early auxin response genes expression. Involved in ethylene responses. Regulates lateral root formation through direct regulation of LBD16 and/or LBD29. Functionally redundant wit
   1572..2609    +  CDS            HygR: hygromycin B phosphotransferase confers resistance to hygromycin
   2681..2697    -  protein_bind   lac operator: The lac repressor binds to the lac operator to inhibit transcription in E. coli. This inhibition can be relieved by adding lactose or isopropyl-β-D-thiogalactopyranoside (IPTG). lac repressor encoded by lacI
   2705..2735    -  promoter       lac promoter: promoter for the E. coli lac operon
   2750..2771    -  protein_bind   CAP binding site: CAP binding activates transcription in the presence of cAMP. E. coli catabolite activator protein
   2784..2876    -  CDS            lacI (fragment): lac repressor; lacI; The lac repressor binds to the lac operator to inhibit transcription in E. coli. This inhibition can be relieved by adding lactose or isopropyl-β-D-thiogalactopyranoside (IPTG).
   3059..3647    -  rep_origin     ori: high-copy-number ColE1/pMB1/pBR322/pUC origin of replication
   3818..4678    -  CDS            AmpR: β-lactamase; bla; confers resistance to ampicillin, carbenicillin, and related antibiotics
   4679..4783    -  promoter       AmpR promoter: bla
>Addgene plasmid #138174 | pMGS59(AID-ARF-P2A-Hygromycin) | addgene full sequence | sequence record 273687 | Addgene NGS Result
TCGTCTCGCGCGTTTCGGTGATGACGGTGAAAACCTCTGACACATGCAGCTCCCGGAGACGGTCACAGCT
TGTCTGTAAGCGGATGCCGGGAGCAGACAAGCCCGTCAGGGCGCGTCAGCGGGTGTTGGCGGGTGTCGGG
GCTGGCTTAACTATGCGGCATCAGAGCAGATTGTACTGAGAGTGCACCATATGCGGTGTGAAATACCGCA
CAGATGCGTAAGGAGAAAATACCGCATCAGGCGCCATTCGCCATTCAGGCTGCGCAACTGTTGGGAAGGG
CGATCGGTGCGGGCCTCTTCGCTATTACGCCAGCTGGCGAAAGGGGGATGTGCTGCAAGGCGATTAAGTT
GGGTAACGCCAGGGTTTTCCCAGTCACGACGTTGTAAAACGACGGCCAGTGAATTCGAGCTCGGTACCTC
GCGAATGCATCTAGATATCGGATCCCCCTAGGATGGGCAGTGTCGAGCTGAATCTGAGGGAGACTGAGCT
GTGTCTTGGTCTTCCCGGTGGAGATACAGTGGCTCCGGTAACCGGAAACAAGAGAGGGTTCTCAGAGACG
GTTGATCTGAAGCTAAATCTGAATAATGAGCCTGCAAACAAGGAAGGATCTACGACTCATGACGTCGTGA
CTTTTGATTCCAAGGAGAAGAGTGCTTGTCCTAAAGATCCAGCCAAACCTCCGGCCAAGGCACAAGTTGT
GGGATGGCCACCGGTGAGATCATACCGGAAGAACGTGATGGTTTCCTGCCAAAAATCAAGCGGTGGCCCG
GAGGCGGCGGCGTTCGTGAAGGTATCAATGGACGGAGCACCGTACTTGAGGAAAATCGATTTGAGGATGT
ATAAAAGCTACGATGAGCTTTCTAATGCTTTGTCCAACATGTTCAGCTCTTTTACCATGGGCAAACATGG
AGGAGAAGAAGGAATGATAGACTTCATGAATGAGAGGAAATTGATGGATTTGGTGAATAGCTGGGACTAT
GTTCCCTCTTATGAAGACAAAGACGGTGATTGGATGCTCGTCGGCGACGTTCCTTGGCCAATGTTCGTCG
ATACATGCAAGCGTTTACGTCTCATGAAAGGATCGGATGCCATTGGTCTCGCTCCGAGGGCGATGGAGAA
GTGCAAGAGCAGAGCTAGATCTGGTGGATCTGGTGGATCTGGAGGTTCAGGTGGTCCCAGCCAGGGGCTG
TGGAACAACCAGACCCAGCGGATGAGGACATTCACAAAGGTGCAGAAGCGGGGGAGCGTGGGCCGGAGCA
TCGATATCACCAGGTACAGGGATTACGATGAGCTGAGGCATGATCTCGCCTGTATGTTCGGCATCCAGGG
CCAGCTGGAGGACCCCTACCGGATGGACTGGAAGCTGGTGTACGTGGACCACGAGAACGATATCCTGCTG
GTGGGCGATGACCCCTGGGAGGAGTTCGTGGGCTGCGTGAAGAGCATTAAGATTCTGTCTGCTGCTGAGG
TGCAGCAGATGAGCCTGGATGGAGATCTGGGAGGAGGAAGCGGAGCTACTAACTTCAGCCTGCTGAAGCA
GGCTGGAGACGTGGAGGAGAACCCTGGACCTATGAAAAAGCCTGAACTCACCGCGACGTCTGTCGAGAAG
TTTCTGATCGAAAAGTTCGACAGCGTCTCCGACCTGATGCAGCTCTCGGAGGGCGAAGAATCTCGTGCTT
TCAGCTTCGATGTAGGAGGGCGTGGATATGTCCTGCGGGTAAATAGCTGCGCCGATGGTTTCTACAAAGA
TCGTTATGTTTATCGGCACTTTGCATCGGCCGCGCTCCCGATTCCGGAAGTGCTTGACATTGGGGAATTC
AGCGAGAGCCTGACCTATTGCATCTCCCGCCGTGCACAGGGTGTCACGTTGCAAGACCTGCCTGAAACCG
AACTGCCCGCTGTTCTGCAGCCGGTCGCGGAGGCCATGGATGCGATCGCTGCGGCCGATCTTAGCCAGAC
GAGCGGGTTCGGCCCATTCGGACCGCAAGGAATCGGTCAATACACTACATGGCGTGATTTCATATGCGCG
ATTGCTGATCCCCATGTGTATCACTGGCAAACTGTGATGGACGACACCGTCAGTGCGTCCGTCGCGCAGG
CTCTCGATGAGCTGATGCTTTGGGCCGAGGACTGCCCCGAAGTCCGGCACCTCGTGCACGCGGATTTCGG
CTCCAACAATGTCCTGACGGACAATGGCCGCATAACAGCGGTCATTGACTGGAGCGAGGCGATGTTCGGG
GATTCCCAATACGAGGTCGCCAACATCTTCTTCTGGAGGCCGTGGTTGGCTTGTATGGAGCAGCAGACGC
GCTACTTCGAGCGGAGGCATCCGGAGCTTGCAGGATCGCCGCGGCTCCGGGCGTATATGCTCCGCATTGG
TCTTGACCAACTCTATCAGAGCTTGGTTGACGGCAATTTCGATGATGCAGCTTGGGCGCAGGGTCGATGC
GACGCAATCGTCCGATCCGGAGCCGGGACTGTCGGGCGTACACAAATCGCCCGCAGAAGCGCGGCCGTCT
GGACCGATGGCTGTGTAGAAGTACTCGCCGATAGTGGAAACCGACGCCCCAGCACTCGTCCGGATCGGGA
GATGGGGGAGGCTAACTGAGGGCCCGTCGACTGCAGAGGCCTGCATGCAAGCTTGGCGTAATCATGGTCA
TAGCTGTTTCCTGTGTGAAATTGTTATCCGCTCACAATTCCACACAACATACGAGCCGGAAGCATAAAGT
GTAAAGCCTGGGGTGCCTAATGAGTGAGCTAACTCACATTAATTGCGTTGCGCTCACTGCCCGCTTTCCA
GTCGGGAAACCTGTCGTGCCAGCTGCATTAATGAATCGGCCAACGCGCGGGGAGAGGCGGTTTGCGTATT
GGGCGCTCTTCCGCTTCCTCGCTCACTGACTCGCTGCGCTCGGTCGTTCGGCTGCGGCGAGCGGTATCAG
CTCACTCAAAGGCGGTAATACGGTTATCCACAGAATCAGGGGATAACGCAGGAAAGAACATGTGAGCAAA
AGGCCAGCAAAAGGCCAGGAACCGTAAAAAGGCCGCGTTGCTGGCGTTTTTCCATAGGCTCCGCCCCCCT
GACGAGCATCACAAAAATCGACGCTCAAGTCAGAGGTGGCGAAACCCGACAGGACTATAAAGATACCAGG
CGTTTCCCCCTGGAAGCTCCCTCGTGCGCTCTCCTGTTCCGACCCTGCCGCTTACCGGATACCTGTCCGC
CTTTCTCCCTTCGGGAAGCGTGGCGCTTTCTCATAGCTCACGCTGTAGGTATCTCAGTTCGGTGTAGGTC
GTTCGCTCCAAGCTGGGCTGTGTGCACGAACCCCCCGTTCAGCCCGACCGCTGCGCCTTATCCGGTAACT
ATCGTCTTGAGTCCAACCCGGTAAGACACGACTTATCGCCACTGGCAGCAGCCACTGGTAACAGGATTAG
CAGAGCGAGGTATGTAGGCGGTGCTACAGAGTTCTTGAAGTGGTGGCCTAACTACGGCTACACTAGAAGA
ACAGTATTTGGTATCTGCGCTCTGCTGAAGCCAGTTACCTTCGGAAAAAGAGTTGGTAGCTCTTGATCCG
GCAAACAAACCACCGCTGGTAGCGGTGGTTTTTTTGTTTGCAAGCAGCAGATTACGCGCAGAAAAAAAGG
ATCTCAAGAAGATCCTTTGATCTTTTCTACGGGGTCTGACGCTCAGTGGAACGAAAACTCACGTTAAGGG
ATTTTGGTCATGAGATTATCAAAAAGGATCTTCACCTAGATCCTTTTAAATTAAAAATGAAGTTTTAAAT
CAATCTAAAGTATATATGAGTAAACTTGGTCTGACAGTTACCAATGCTTAATCAGTGAGGCACCTATCTC
AGCGATCTGTCTATTTCGTTCATCCATAGTTGCCTGACTCCCCGTCGTGTAGATAACTACGATACGGGAG
GGCTTACCATCTGGCCCCAGTGCTGCAATGATACCGCGAGACCCACGCTCACCGGCTCCAGATTTATCAG
CAATAAACCAGCCAGCCGGAAGGGCCGAGCGCAGAAGTGGTCCTGCAACTTTATCCGCCTCCATCCAGTC
TATTAATTGTTGCCGGGAAGCTAGAGTAAGTAGTTCGCCAGTTAATAGTTTGCGCAACGTTGTTGCCATT
GCTACAGGCATCGTGGTGTCACGCTCGTCGTTTGGTATGGCTTCATTCAGCTCCGGTTCCCAACGATCAA
GGCGAGTTACATGATCCCCCATGTTGTGCAAAAAAGCGGTTAGCTCCTTCGGTCCTCCGATCGTTGTCAG
AAGTAAGTTGGCCGCAGTGTTATCACTCATGGTTATGGCAGCACTGCATAATTCTCTTACTGTCATGCCA
TCCGTAAGATGCTTTTCTGTGACTGGTGAGTACTCAACCAAGTCATTCTGAGAATAGTGTATGCGGCGAC
CGAGTTGCTCTTGCCCGGCGTCAATACGGGATAATACCGCGCCACATAGCAGAACTTTAAAAGTGCTCAT
CATTGGAAAACGTTCTTCGGGGCGAAAACTCTCAAGGATCTTACCGCTGTTGAGATCCAGTTCGATGTAA
CCCACTCGTGCACCCAACTGATCTTCAGCATCTTTTACTTTCACCAGCGTTTCTGGGTGAGCAAAAACAG
GAAGGCAAAATGCCGCAAAAAAGGGAATAAGGGCGACACGGAAATGTTGAATACTCATACTCTTCCTTTT
TCAATATTATTGAAGCATTTATCAGGGTTATTGTCTCATGAGCGGATACATATTTGAATGTATTTAGAAA
AATAAACAAATAGGGGTTCCGCGCACATTTCCCCGAAAAGTGCCACCTGACGTCTAAGAAACCATTATTA
TCATGACATTAACCTATAAAAATAGGCGTATCACGAGGCCCTT
